LOCUS       Exported 8511 bp ds-DNA circular SYN 12-MAY-2021
DEFINITION  Expresses Flag-tagged human URH49 (DDX39A).
ACCESSION   .
VERSION     .
KEYWORDS    Hy_pMT Flag-URH49 WT
SOURCE      synthetic DNA construct
  ORGANISM  synthetic DNA construct
REFERENCE   1 (bases 1 to 8511)
  AUTHORS   Huang C, Liang D, Tatomer DC, Wilusz JE
  TITLE     A length-dependent evolutionarily conserved pathway controls nuclear
            export of circular RNAs.
  JOURNAL   Genes Dev. 2018 May 17. pii: gad.314856.118. doi:
            10.1101/gad.314856.118.
  PUBMED    29773557
REFERENCE   2 (bases 1 to 8511)
  AUTHORS   .
  TITLE     Direct Submission
  JOURNAL   Exported May 12, 2021 from SnapGene Server 1.1.58
            http://www.snapgene.com
FEATURES             Location/Qualifiers
     source          1..8511
                     /organism="synthetic DNA construct"
                     /mol_type="other DNA"
     primer_bind     621..640
                     /label=Amp-R
                     /note="Ampicillin resistance gene, reverse primer"
     promoter        complement(859..963)
                     /gene="bla"
                     /label=AmpR promoter
     primer_bind     1031..1049
                     /label=pBRforEco
                     /note="pBR322 vectors, upsteam of EcoRI site, forward
                     primer"
     promoter        2445..2724
                     /label=copia promoter
                     /note="strong promoter from the Drosophila transposable
                     element copia (Sinclair et al., 1986)"
     CDS             2770..3795
                     /codon_start=1
                     /gene="aph(4)-Ia"
                     /product="aminoglycoside phosphotransferase from E. coli"
                     /label=HygR
                     /note="confers resistance to hygromycin"
                     /translation="MKKPELTATSVEKFLIEKFDSVSDLMQLSEGEESRAFSFDVGGRG
                     YVLRVNSCADGFYKDRYVYRHFASAALPIPEVLDIGEFSESLTYCISRRAQGVTLQDLP
                     ETELPAVLQPVAEAMDAIAAADLSQTSGFGPFGPQGIGQYTTWRDFICAIADPHVYHWQ
                     TVMDDTVSASVAQALDELMLWAEDCPEVRHLVHADFGSNNVLTDNGRITAVIDWSEAMF
                     GDSQYEVANIFFWRPWLACMEQQTRYFERRHPELAGSPRLRAYMLRIGLDQLYQSLVDG
                     NFDDAAWAQGRCDAIVRSGAGTVGRTQIARRSAAVWTDGCVEVLADSGNRRPSTRPRAK
                     E"
     intron          4158..4223
                     /label=small t intron
                     /note="SV40 (simian virus 40) small t antigen intron"
     CDS             4353..4373
                     /codon_start=1
                     /product="nuclear localization signal of SV40 (simian virus
                     40) large T antigen"
                     /label=SV40 NLS
                     /translation="PKKKRKV"
     polyA_signal    4798..4932
                     /label=SV40 poly(A) signal
                     /note="SV40 polyadenylation signal"
     promoter        4933..5359
                     /label=MT promoter
                     /note="Drosophila metallothionein promoter"
     CDS             5378..5443
                     /codon_start=1
                     /product="three tandem FLAG(R) epitope tags, followed by an
                     enterokinase cleavage site"
                     /label=3xFLAG
                     /translation="DYKDHDGDYKDHDIDYKDDDDK"
     polyA_signal    6748..6869
                     /label=SV40 poly(A) signal
                     /note="SV40 polyadenylation signal"
     primer_bind     complement(7579..7596)
                     /label=L4440
                     /note="L4440 vector, forward primer"
     rep_origin      complement(7750..8338)
                     /direction=LEFT
                     /label=ori
                     /note="high-copy-number ColE1/pMB1/pBR322/pUC origin of
                     replication"
     primer_bind     complement(7830..7849)
                     /label=pBR322ori-F
                     /note="pBR322 origin, forward primer"
     CDS             complement(8509..858)
                     /codon_start=1
                     /gene="bla"
                     /product="beta-lactamase"
                     /label=AmpR
                     /note="confers resistance to ampicillin, carbenicillin, and
                     related antibiotics"
                     /translation="MSIQHFRVALIPFFAAFCLPVFAHPETLVKVKDAEDQLGARVGYI
                     ELDLNSGKILESFRPEERFPMMSTFKVLLCGAVLSRVDAGQEQLGRRIHYSQNDLVEYS
                     PVTEKHLTDGMTVRELCSAAITMSDNTAANLLLTTIGGPKELTAFLHNMGDHVTRLDRW
                     EPELNEAIPNDERDTTMPAAMATTLRKLLTGELLTLASRQQLIDWMEADKVAGPLLRSA
                     LPAGWFIADKSGAGERGSRGIIAALGPDGKPSRIVVIYTTGSQATMDERNRQIAEIGAS
                     LIKHW"
ORIGIN
        1 ccaatgctta atcagtgagg cacctatctc agcgatctgt ctatttcgtt catccatagt
       61 tgcctgactc cccgtcgtgt agataactac gatacgggag ggcttaccat ctggccccag
      121 tgctgcaatg ataccgcgag acccacgctc accggctcca gatttatcag caataaacca
      181 gccagccgga agggccgagc gcagaagtgg tcctgcaact ttatccgcct ccatccagtc
      241 tattaattgt tgccgggaag ctagagtaag tagttcgcca gttaatagtt tgcgcaacgt
      301 tgttgccatt gctgcaggca tcgtggtgtc acgctcgtcg tttggtatgg cttcattcag
      361 ctccggttcc caacgatcaa ggcgagttac atgatccccc atgttgtgca aaaaagcggt
      421 tagctccttc ggtcctccga tcgttgtcag aagtaagttg gccgcagtgt tatcactcat
      481 ggttatggca gcactgcata attctcttac tgtcatgcca tccgtaagat gcttttctgt
      541 gactggtgag tactcaacca agtcattctg agaatagtgt atgcggcgac cgagttgctc
      601 ttgcccggcg tcaacacggg ataataccgc gccacatagc agaactttaa aagtgctcat
      661 cattggaaaa cgttcttcgg ggcgaaaact ctcaaggatc ttaccgctgt tgagatccag
      721 ttcgatgtaa cccactcgtg cacccaactg atcttcagca tcttttactt tcaccagcgt
      781 ttctgggtga gcaaaaacag gaaggcaaaa tgccgcaaaa aagggaataa gggcgacacg
      841 gaaatgttga atactcatac tcttcctttt tcaatattat tgaagcattt atcagggtta
      901 ttgtctcatg agcggataca tatttgaatg tatttagaaa aataaacaaa taggggttcc
      961 gcgcacattt ccccgaaaag tgccacctga cgtctaagaa accattatta tcatgacatt
     1021 aacctataaa aataggcgta tcacgaggcc ctttcgtctt caagaattca catttgtacg
     1081 aatttttttt ttatcaaaag ttcgagtttt tcaccaattt cctcatcaac cgagcaaggc
     1141 aaacggcttt gaataatatg gtgttatata tacatatatc aaatcgctgc tgactgcgtg
     1201 attgatggcc ccaagattac atattatcga atcaggattc agaaggagat caatgtcaaa
     1261 tgcggacagg aacatgaaag acgcctgtta tgcgcaatta aaaatttggg tttaattgct
     1321 gtggaaactg ttgttggcgg catcttaagt tcctgtttaa caacatcaac tacttatgta
     1381 cgtagaagcg tttaagccat ttgcatacag atgagaactg gcttttgtgc taatcagtca
     1441 agatgactcc gatgatgatg actcattacc tgaccagttt tcgctgcttt cttttcaaca
     1501 actacttgta tatgtattgt atccaatagc aatacattga atttccatgg tctagtcacg
     1561 tattatcatt taattgacac caagtcgtgt tattgttgag ctatcgagtt cagctcaaac
     1621 atttcttatt cccatgaata agccggcaaa aatatgcaat ctatgaaagt taatataagc
     1681 aaaccttact ttgactcaat accaatgcac tttgtgtcga taggttcacg caattgaggc
     1741 gattattccg ataacccaag cgattgactg ttcccgtttc gattccaatt gaaatttgga
     1801 aatgtacaat agttttgcta tatgctgtca agtacgctct tatcttctct gggttttctt
     1861 cagagtttcg aaacgcttct tctttttttt gttttttttt ttttggaatc tcgtattttg
     1921 gaaggggctc ccctctggaa tttgttacac tgtcgttatc attgcgaaca agcggcccga
     1981 agctatcagc gactttaaca tttacaatgc acttttttac gaccaattaa atgtacattt
     2041 tcctttcttc gcccgttgat aagcgaacgc gatgtggcgc aggcaatgtg ttgctcttgc
     2101 gacacaaacg caatcaaaat ggattcaatt tcgctttttc ccagtgaaac gaagaacgaa
     2161 ccgaccatca tgatatgctc ctctgcatgt tgcgtattga atcaatgaca atttcaatta
     2221 agccgcccgt tcgtcatgcg ttttcgtgcg cttcgaaatg ctgataacgc tgctgtcctc
     2281 caactgcttt gcatgtggac acaattccat ttatttaatt cttttatttg gatcggttaa
     2341 attaaaaagc gccttgttac gcatttaacg ttgtttccgg tgcgtggtgg tttcatgctt
     2401 ctgggaacgg caaatgggtt taggattggg aacccctcat catctgttgg aatatactat
     2461 tcaacctaca aaagtaacgt taaacaacac tactttatat ttgatatgaa tggccacacc
     2521 ttttatgcca taaaacatat tgtaagagaa taccactctt tttattcctt ctttccttct
     2581 tgtacgtttt ttgctgtaag taggtcgtgg tgctggtgtt gcagttgaaa taacttaaaa
     2641 tataaatcat aaaactcaaa cataaacttg actatttatt tatttattaa gaaaggaaat
     2701 ataaattata aattacaaca ggttatggac ctgcagccaa gcttggcgct cgtccggggg
     2761 caatgagata tgaaaaagcc tgaactcacc gcgacgtctg tcgagaagtt tctgatcgaa
     2821 aagttcgaca gcgtctccga cctgatgcag ctctcggagg gcgaagaatc tcgtgctttc
     2881 agcttcgatg taggagggcg tggatatgtc ctgcgggtaa atagctgcgc cgatggtttc
     2941 tacaaagatc gttatgttta tcggcacttt gcatcggccg cgctcccgat tccggaagtg
     3001 cttgacattg gggaattcag cgagagcctg acctattgca tctcccgccg tgcacagggt
     3061 gtcacgttgc aagacctgcc tgaaaccgaa ctgcccgctg ttctgcagcc ggtcgcggag
     3121 gccatggatg cgatcgctgc ggccgatctt agccagacga gcgggttcgg cccattcgga
     3181 ccgcaaggaa tcggtcaata cactacatgg cgtgatttca tatgcgcgat tgctgatccc
     3241 catgtgtatc actggcaaac tgtgatggac gacaccgtca gtgcgtccgt cgcgcaggct
     3301 ctcgatgagc tgatgctttg ggccgaggac tgccccgaag tccggcacct cgtgcacgcg
     3361 gatttcggct ccaacaatgt cctgacggac aatggccgca taacagcggt cattgactgg
     3421 agcgaggcga tgttcgggga ttcccaatac gaggtcgcca acatcttctt ctggaggccg
     3481 tggttggctt gtatggagca gcagacgcgc tacttcgagc ggaggcatcc ggagcttgca
     3541 ggatcgccgc ggctccgggc gtatatgctc cgcattggtc ttgaccaact ctatcagagc
     3601 ttggttgacg gcaatttcga tgatgcagct tgggcgcagg gtcgatgcga cgcaatcgtc
     3661 cgatccggag ccgggactgt cgggcgtaca caaatcgccc gcagaagcgc ggccgtctgg
     3721 accgatggct gtgtagaagt actcgccgat agtggaaacc gacgccccag cactcgtccg
     3781 agggcaaagg aatagagtag atgccgaccg aacaagagct gatttcgaga acgcctcagc
     3841 cagcaactcg cgcgagccta gcaaggcaaa tgcgagagaa cggccttacg cttggtggca
     3901 cagttctcgt ccacagttcg ctaagctcgc tcggctgggt cgcgggaggg ccggtcgcag
     3961 tgattcaggc ccttctggat tgtgttggtc cccagggcac gattgtcatg cccacgcact
     4021 cgggtgatct gactgatccc gcagattgga gatcgccgcc cgtgcctgcc gattgggtgc
     4081 agatctttgt gaaggaacct tacttctgtg gtgtgacata attggacaaa ctacctacag
     4141 agatttaaag ctctaaggta aatataaaat ttttaagtgt ataatgtgtt aaactactga
     4201 ttctaattgt ttgtgtattt tagattccaa cctatggaac tgatgaatgg gagcagtggt
     4261 ggaatgcctt taatgaggaa aacctgtttt gctcagaaga aatgccatct agtgatgatg
     4321 aggctactgc tgactctcaa cattctactc ctccaaaaaa gaagagaaag gtagaagacc
     4381 ccaaggactt tccttcagaa ttgctaagtt ttttgagtca tgctgtgttt agtaatagaa
     4441 ctcttgcttg ctttgctatt tacaccacaa aggaaaaagc tgcactgcta tacaagaaaa
     4501 ttatggaaaa atattctgta acctttataa gtaggcataa cagttataat cataacatac
     4561 tgttttttct tactccacac aggcatagag tgtctgctat taataactat gctcaaaaat
     4621 tgtgtacctt tagcttttta atttgtaaag gggttaataa ggaatatttg atgtatagtg
     4681 ccttgactag agatcataat cagccatacc acatttgtag aggttttact tgctttaaaa
     4741 aacctcccac acctccccct gaacctgaaa cataaaatga atgcaattgt tgttgttaac
     4801 ttgtttattg cagcttataa tggttacaaa taaagcaata gcatcacaaa tttcacaaat
     4861 aaagcatttt tttcactgca ttctagttgt ggtttgtcca aactcatcaa tgtatcttat
     4921 catgtctgga tcaattcgtt gcaggacagg atgtggtgcc cgatgtgact agctctttgc
     4981 tgcaggccgt cctatcctct ggttccgata agagacccag aactccggcc ccccaccgcc
     5041 caccgccacc cccatacata tgtggtacgc aagtaagagt gcctgcgcat gccccatgtg
     5101 ccccaccaag agctttgcat cccatacaag tccccaaagt ggagaaccga accaattctt
     5161 cgcgggcaga acaaaagctt ctgcacacgt ctccactcga atttggagcc ggccggcgtg
     5221 tgcaaaagag gtgaatcgaa cgaaagaccc gtgtgtaaag ccgcgtttcc aaaatgtata
     5281 aaaccgagag catctggcca atgtgcatca gttgtggtca gcagcaaaat caagtgaatc
     5341 atctcagtgc aactaaaggg gggatctcga gaccatggac tacaaagacc atgacggtga
     5401 ttataaagat catgacatcg attacaagga tgacgatgac aagaccggtg gtaccatggc
     5461 agaacaggat gtggaaaacg atcttttgga ttacgatgaa gaggaagagc cccaggctcc
     5521 tcaagagagc acaccagctc cccctaagaa agacatcaag ggatcctacg tttccatcca
     5581 cagctctggc ttccgggact ttctgctgaa gccggagctc ctgcgggcca tcgtggactg
     5641 tggctttgag catccttctg aggtccagca tgagtgcatt ccccaggcca tcctgggcat
     5701 ggacgtcctg tgccaggcca agtccgggat gggcaagaca gcggtcttcg tgctggccac
     5761 cctacagcag attgagcctg tcaacggaca ggtgacggtc ctggtcatgt gccacacgag
     5821 ggagctggcc ttccagatca gcaaggaata tgagcgcttt tccaagtaca tgcccagcgt
     5881 caaggtgtct gtgttcttcg gtggtctctc catcaagaag gatgaagaag tgttgaagaa
     5941 gaactgtccc catgtcgtgg tggggacccc gggccgcatc ctggcgctcg tgcggaatag
     6001 gagcttcagc ctaaagaatg tgaagcactt tgtgctggac gagtgtgaca agatgctgga
     6061 gcagctggac atgcggcggg atgtgcagga gatcttccgc ctgacaccac acgagaagca
     6121 gtgcatgatg ttcagcgcca ccctgagcaa ggacatccgg cctgtgtgca ggaagttcat
     6181 gcaggatccc atggaggtgt ttgtggacga cgagaccaag ctcacgctgc acggcctgca
     6241 gcagtactac gtcaaactca aagacagtga gaagaaccgc aagctctttg atctcttgga
     6301 tgtgctggag tttaaccagg tgataatctt cgtcaagtca gtgcagcgct gcatggccct
     6361 ggcccagctc ctcgtggagc agaacttccc ggccatcgcc atccaccggg gcatggccca
     6421 ggaggagcgc ctgtcacgct atcagcagtt caaggatttc cagcggcgga tcctggtggc
     6481 caccaatctg tttggccggg ggatggacat cgagcgagtc aacatcgtct ttaactacga
     6541 catgcctgag gactcggaca cctacctgca ccgggtggcc cgggcgggtc gctttggcac
     6601 caaaggccta gccatcactt ttgtgtctga cgagaatgat gccaaaatcc tcaatgacgt
     6661 ccaggaccgg tttgaagtta atgtggcaga acttccagag gaaatcgaca tctccacata
     6721 catcgagcag agccggtaag cggccgcaac ttgtttattg cagcttataa tggttacaaa
     6781 taaagcaata gcatcacaaa tttcacaaat aaagcatttt tttcactgca ttctagttgt
     6841 ggtttgtcca aactcatcaa tgtatcttaa ctagtggatc cactaggggc cgccgacgcg
     6901 aggctggatg gccttcccca ttatgattct tctcgcttcc ggcggcatcg ggatgcccgc
     6961 gttgcaggcc atgctgtcca ggcaggtaga tgacgaccat cagggacagc ttcaaggatc
     7021 gctcgcggct cttaccagcc taacttcgat cattggaccg ctgatcgtca cggcgattta
     7081 tgccgcctcg gcgagcacat ggaacgggtt ggcatggatt gtaggcgccg ccctatacct
     7141 tgtctgcctc cccgcgttgc gtcgcggtgc atggagccgg gccacctcga cctgaatgga
     7201 agccggcggc acctcgctaa cggattcacc actccaagaa ttggagccaa tcaattcttg
     7261 cggagaactg tgaatgcgca aaccaaccct tggcagaaca tatccatcgc gtccgccatc
     7321 tccagcagcc gcacgcggcg catctcgggc agcgttgggt cctggccacg ggtgcgcatg
     7381 atcgtgctcc tgtcgttgag gacccggcta ggctggcggg gttgccttac tggttagcag
     7441 aatgaatcac cgatacgcga gcgaacgtga agcgactgct gctgcaaaac gtctgcgacc
     7501 tgagcaacaa catgaatggt cttcggtttc cgtgtttcgt aaagtctgga aacgcggaag
     7561 tcagcgctct tccgcttcct cgctcactga ctcgctgcgc tcggtcgttc ggctgcggcg
     7621 agcggtatca gctcactcaa aggcggtaat acggttatcc acagaatcag gggataacgc
     7681 aggaaagaac atgtgagcaa aaggccagca aaaggccagg aaccgtaaaa aggccgcgtt
     7741 gctggcgttt ttccataggc tccgcccccc tgacgagcat cacaaaaatc gacgctcaag
     7801 tcagaggtgg cgaaacccga caggactata aagataccag gcgtttcccc ctggaagctc
     7861 cctcgtgcgc tctcctgttc cgaccctgcc gcttaccgga tacctgtccg cctttctccc
     7921 ttcgggaagc gtggcgcttt ctcatagctc acgctgtagg tatctcagtt cggtgtaggt
     7981 cgttcgctcc aagctgggct gtgtgcacga accccccgtt cagcccgacc gctgcgcctt
     8041 atccggtaac tatcgtcttg agtccaaccc ggtaagacac gacttatcgc cactggcagc
     8101 agccactggt aacaggatta gcagagcgag gtatgtaggc ggtgctacag agttcttgaa
     8161 gtggtggcct aactacggct acactagaag gacagtattt ggtatctgcg ctctgctgaa
     8221 gccagttacc ttcggaaaaa gagttggtag ctcttgatcc ggcaaacaaa ccaccgctgg
     8281 tagcggtggt ttttttgttt gcaagcagca gattacgcgc agaaaaaaag gatctcaaga
     8341 agatcctttg atcttttcta cggggtctga cgctcagtgg aacgaaaact cacgttaagg
     8401 gattttggtc atgagattat caaaaaggat cttcacctag atccttttaa attaaaaatg
     8461 aagttttaaa tcaatctaaa gtatatatga gtaaacttgg tctgacagtt a
//
